>Addgene plasmid #22165 | pEBG-TFII-I-delta N90 | addgene partial sequence | sequence record 27991 | 22165 with pGEX5
AGATGCTGTAGAAATTGAAACACTCAGAAAAACAGTTGAGGACTATTTCTGCTTTTGCTATGGGAAAGCT
TTAGGCAAATCCACAGTGGTACCTGTACCATATGAGAAGATGCTGCGAGACCAGTCGGCTGTGGTAGTGC
AGGGGCTTCCGGAAGGTGTTGCCTTTAAACACCCCGAGAACTATGATCTTGCAACCCTGAAATGGATTTT
GGAGAACAAAGCAGGAATTTCATTCATCATTAAGAGACCTTTTTTAGAGCCAAAGAAGCATGTAGGTGGT
CGTGTGATGGTAACAGATGCTGACAGGTCAATACTATCTCCAGGTGGAAGTTGTGGCCCCATCAAAGTGA
AAACTGAACCCACAGAAGATTCTGGCATTTCCCTGGAAATGGCAGCTGTGACAGTAAAGGAAGAATCAGA
AGATCCTGATTATTATCAATATAACATTCAAGGAAGCCACCATTCTTCAGAGGGCAATGAAGGCACAGAA
ATGGAAGTACCAGCAGAANATGANGATTATTCTCCACCGTCTAAGAGANCAAAGGCCAATGAGCTACCGC
AGCCACCAGTCCCGGAACCCGCCAATGCTGGGAAGCGGAAAGTGAGNNNTTCAACTTCGAGAAATG
