[The description below was written by a language model from this plasmid's Addgene catalogue record.]
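Description:
pEBG-TFII-I-delta N90 is a mammalian expression plasmid built on the pEBG backbone (about 6 kb without insert) that encodes an N-terminally truncated form of the human transcription factor TFII-I, the product of the GTF2I gene. The roughly 2.6 kb insert lacks the first 90 amino acids of TFII-I and was placed between BamHI and NotI sites by restriction cloning; the record does not say whether these sites survive. The protein is produced as a fusion carrying GST and a His tag at its N terminus. In bacteria the plasmid is selected with ampicillin. Its copy number is listed as unknown, and the origin of replication is not stated.

The promoter is not explicitly recorded, but the recommended 5′ sequencing primer is an EF-1α forward primer, which suggests that the GST fusion cassette is transcribed from the EF-1α promoter, a strong constitutive promoter in many mammalian cell types. No mammalian selection marker is listed, and no feature table is available to confirm other elements of the backbone.

The GST moiety allows the expressed protein and its associated partners to be captured from transfected cell lysates on glutathione resin, and the His tag offers an alternative handle for metal-affinity purification or detection. The associated publication concerns how Bruton's tyrosine kinase recruits and regulates TFII-I. This deletion mutant is therefore most plausibly used alongside full-length TFII-I to test what the N-terminal 90 residues contribute to protein interactions, phosphorylation or transcriptional function, although the record does not spell out the specific experiments.
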