Addgene plasmid #22165: pEBG-TFII-I-delta N90
Depositing lab: Ananda Roy. Depositing organization: Tufts University. Publication: Mechanism of Bruton's tyrosine kinase-mediated recruitment and regulation of TFII-I. Sacristan C, Tussie-Luna MI, Logan SM, Roy AL. J Biol Chem. 2004 Feb 20. 279(8):7147-58. 10.1074/jbc.M303724200 PubMed 14623887.
Backbone
  Vector backbone: pEBG
  Backbone size w/o insert (bp): 6000
  Vector type: Mammalian Expression
Growth in bacteria
  Bacterial resistance: Ampicillin, 100 μg/mL
  Growth temperature: 37°C
  Growth strain: DH5alpha
  Copy number: Unknown
Gene/Insert
  Gene/Insert name: TFII-I (alt name: TFII-I)
  Species: H. sapiens (human)
  Insert size (bp): 2600
  Mutation: The first 90 aa of TFII-I are deleted
  Entrez Gene: GTF2I (a.k.a. BAP135, BTKAP1, DIWS, GTFII-I, IB291, SPIN, TFII-I, WBS, WBSCR6)
  Tag / fusion protein: GST (N terminal on insert); His (N terminal on insert)
  Cloning method: Restriction Enzyme; 5′ cloning site BamHI (unknown if destroyed); 3′ cloning site NotI (unknown if destroyed)
  Sequencing primers: 5′ EF-1a Forward
Terms and licenses: Academic/Nonprofit Terms; Industry Terms: Not Available to Industry
How to cite: pEBG-TFII-I-delta N90 was a gift from Ananda Roy (Addgene plasmid # 22165 ; http://n2t.net/addgene:22165 ; RRID:Addgene_22165)
